Addgene plasmid #182561: PX552-mScn2a-3xV5-EF1-smFP-flag
Purpose: For mouse Nav1.2 knockin with 3xV5 at the C-terminal
Depositing lab: James Zhe Liu. Depositing organization: HHMI, Janelia Research Campus. Publication: Direct Observation of Compartment-Specific Localization and Dynamics of Voltage-Gated Sodium Channels. Liu H, Wang HG, Pitt GS, Liu ZJ. J Neurosci. 2022 Jun 6;42(28):5482-98. doi: 10.1523/JNEUROSCI.0086-22.2022. PubMed 35672149.
Backbone
  Vector backbone: PX552
  Vector type: AAV, CRISPR
Growth in bacteria
  Bacterial resistance: Ampicillin, 100 μg/mL
  Growth temperature: 37°C
  Growth strain: NEB Stable
  Copy number: Unknown
Gene/Insert 1
  Gene/Insert name: mouse Scn2a gRNA and 3xV5 donor DNA
  Species: M. musculus (mouse)
  GenBank ID: NM_001099298.3
  Promoter: U6
  Cloning method: Restriction Enzyme; 5′ cloning site AgeI (not destroyed); 3′ cloning site XbaI (not destroyed)
  Sequencing primers: 5′ TTCTTGGGTAGTTTGCAGTTTT
Gene/Insert 2
  Gene/Insert name: smFP-flag
  Insert size (bp): 1014
  Promoter: EF1
  Cloning method: Restriction Enzyme; 5′ cloning site KpnI (not destroyed); 3′ cloning site EcoRI (not destroyed)
  Sequencing primers: 5′ CCTACCTAGACTCAGC; 3′ CCGCAGGCCCTACAGGTTG
Terms and licenses: Academic/Nonprofit Terms; Industry Terms: Not Available to Industry
How to cite: PX552-mScn2a-3xV5-EF1-smFP-flag was a gift from James Zhe Liu (Addgene plasmid # 182561 ; http://n2t.net/addgene:182561 ; RRID:Addgene_182561)
