[The description below was written by a language model from this plasmid's Addgene catalogue record and pLannotate feature annotations shown in this document.]
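Description:
PX552-mScn2a-3xV5-EF1-smFP-flag is an AAV transfer plasmid built on the PX552 CRISPR backbone and designed to knock a 3xV5 epitope tag into the C-terminus of the mouse sodium channel Nav1.2 (Scn2a). It is propagated in E. coli through a high-copy ColE1/pUC-type origin with ampicillin selection (AmpR), and it also carries an f1 phage origin. The payload is flanked by AAV2 inverted terminal repeats, which allow it to be packaged into recombinant AAV. One ITR is annotated intact, while the other appears only as short fragments in the sequencing-derived feature table. The use of a recombination-deficient growth strain fits the known instability of ITRs.

Two units sit between the ITRs. In the first, a human U6 Pol III promoter drives a guide RNA with the S. pyogenes Cas9 scaffold targeting mouse Scn2a. According to the catalogue entry, this first insert also includes the 3xV5 donor DNA. The feature table does not annotate the donor, though an unannotated stretch lies between the gRNA scaffold and the next promoter. No Cas9 coding sequence is annotated, so the nuclease must come from another source.

In the second unit, an EF-1α core promoter combined with an HTLV-1 5' LTR segment drives smFP-flag and is terminated by the hGH polyadenylation signal. smFP-flag is a "spaghetti monster" protein on a superfolder GFP-derived scaffold studded with multiple FLAG epitopes. It presumably serves as an immunodetectable marker of transduced cells, which can then be examined for V5-tagged endogenous Nav1.2. The associated work concerns the localization and dynamics of voltage-gated sodium channels.
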