Features (pLannotate 1.2.2; 21 found; start..end, strand, type, name):
     12..39      +  repeat_region  AAV2 ITR (fragment): inverted terminal repeat of adeno-associated virus serotype 2 inverted
     68..95      +  repeat_region  AAV2 ITR (fragment): inverted terminal repeat of adeno-associated virus serotype 2 inverted
    145..385     +  promoter       U6 promoter: RNA polymerase III promoter for human U6 snRNA
    414..489     +  misc_RNA       gRNA scaffold: guide RNA scaffold for the Streptococcus pyogenes CRISPR/Cas9 system
    781..837     +  promoter       EF-1α core promoter (fragment): core promoter for human elongation factor EF-1α
    857..1068    +  promoter       EF-1α core promoter: core promoter for human elongation factor EF-1α
   1081..1349    +  LTR            5' LTR (truncated): truncated 5' long terminal repeat (LTR) from human T-cell leukemia virus (HTLV) type 1
   1375..1394    +  CDS            5xFLAG (fragment): five tandem FLAG® epitope tags
   1432..1455    +  CDS            FLAG: FLAG® epitope tag, followed by an enterokinase cleavage site
   1465..2307    +  CDS            Superfolder GFP: Superfolder GFP is a basic (constitutively fluorescent) green fluorescent protein published in 2005, derived from Aequorea victoria. It is reported to be a very rapidly-maturing weak dimer.
   2341..2357    +  CDS            3xFLAG (fragment): three tandem FLAG® epitope tags
   2395..2422    +  misc_feature   MCS (fragment): pBluescript multiple cloning site
   2444..2920    +  polyA_signal   hGH poly(A) signal: human growth hormone polyadenylation signal
   2960..3100    +  repeat_region  AAV2 ITR: inverted terminal repeat of adeno-associated virus serotype 2 inverted
   3105..3156    -  misc_feature   bom (fragment): basis of mobility region from pBR322
   3175..3630    +  rep_origin     f1 ori (sequence partly withheld): f1 bacteriophage origin of replication; arrow indicates direction of (+) strand synthesis
   3631..3680    -  misc_feature   bom (fragment): basis of mobility region from pBR322
   3782..3817    -  CDS            rop (fragment): Rop protein, which maintains plasmids at low copy number; rop
   3912..4016    +  promoter       AmpR promoter: bla
   4017..4877    +  CDS            AmpR: β-lactamase; bla; confers resistance to ampicillin, carbenicillin, and related antibiotics
   5048..5636    +  rep_origin     ori: high-copy-number ColE1/pMB1/pBR322/pUC origin of replication
>Addgene plasmid #182561 | PX552-mScn2a-3xV5-EF1-smFP-flag | addgene full sequence | sequence record 357904 | Addgene NGS Result
CCTGCAGGCAGCTGCGCGCTCGCTCGCTCACTGAGGCCGCCCGGGCGTCGGGCGACCTTTGGTCGCCCGG
CCTCAGTGAGCGAGCGAGCGCGCAGAGAGGGAGTGGCCAACTCCATCACTAGGGGTTCCTGCGGCCGCAC
GCGTGAGGGCCTATTTCCCATGATTCCTTCATATTTGCATATACGATACAAGGCTGTTAGAGAGATAATT
GGAATTAATTTGACTGTAAACACAAAGATATTAGTACAAAATACGTGACGTAGAAAGTAATAATTTCTTG
GGTAGTTTGCAGTTTTAAAATTATGTTTTAAAATGGACTATCATATGCTTACCGTAACTTGAAAGTATTT
CGATTTCTTGGCTTTATATATCTTGTGGAAAGGACGAAACACCGGACAAGGGGAAAGATATCAGTTTTAG
AGCTAGAAATAGCAAGTTAAAATAAGGCTAGTCCGTTATCAACTTGAAAAAGTGGCACCGAGTCGGTGCT
TTTTTTCTAGTACCGGTCCCTGATATCTTTCCCCTTGTCCGGTTCTGGATCGGGTGGGAAGCCTATACCC
AATCCTCTCCTGGGGTTGGACAGCACCGGCAGTGGTAGCGGTGGCAAGCCCATCCCCAACCCCCTGCTGG
GCCTGGACTCCACCGGCTCCGGCAGTGGTGGAAAACCTATTCCCAACCCACTGCTGGGACTGGATTCTAC
AGGCTCAGGTAGCGGCTCCCTGATATCTTTCCCCTTGTCCTCTAGACCAAGGATCTGCGATCGCTCCGGT
GCCCGTCAGTGGGCAGAGCGCACATCGCCCACAGTCCCCGAGAAGTTGGGGGGAGGGGTCGGCAATTCGC
TCCGGTGCCCGTCAGTGGGCAGAGCGCACATCGCCCACAGTCCCCGAGAAGTTGGGGGGAGGGGTCGGCA
ATTGAACGGGTGCCTAGAGAAGGTGGCGCGGGGTAAACTGGGAAAGTGATGTCGTGTACTGGCTCCGCCT
TTTTCCCGAGGGTGGGGGAGAACCGTATATAAGTGCAGTAGTCGCCGTGAACGTTCTTTTTCGCAACGGG
TTTGCCGCCAGAACACAGCTGAAGCTTCGAGGGGCTCGCATCTCTCCTTCACGCGCCCGCCGCCCTACCT
GAGGCCGCCATCCACGCCGGTTGAGTCGCGTTCTGCCGCCTCCCGCCTGTGGTGCCTCCTGAACTGCGTC
CGCCGTCTAGGTAAGTTTAAAGCTCAGGTCGAGACCGGGCCTTTGTCCGGCGCTCCCTTGGAGCCTACCT
AGACTCAGCCGGCTCTCCACGCTTTGCCTGACCCTGCTTGCTCAACTCTACGTCTTTGTTTCGTTTTCTG
TTCTGCGCCGTTACAGATCCAAGCTGTGACCGGGTACCGCCACCATGGACTACAAGGACGACGACGATAA
AGGAGATTACAAAGATGACGATGATAAGGGCGATTATAAGGACGACGATGACAAGGGCGGCGTGTCGAAA
GGCGAGGAGCTGTTCACAGGCGTGGTCCCCATCCTGGTTGAGCTGGACGGTGACGTTAACGGCCACAAAT
TTAGCGTACGTGGTGAGGGCGAGGGTGACGCTACCAACGGAAAGCTGACCCTGAAATTCATCTGCACAAC
TGGCAAGCTGCCGGTGCCCTGGCCCACGCTGGTAACCACTCTGGGCGGAGGCGTTCAATGTTTCAGTCGT
TACCCGGATCACATGAAGCAGCATGACTTCTTCAAGTCGGCCATGCCCGAAGGCTACGTGCAGGAGCGCA
CCATCAGTTTTAAGGATGACGGCACCTACAAGACTCGCGCCGAGGTCAAGTTCGAAGGAGACACCCTGGT
TAATCGTATCGAGCTCAAAGGCATCGATTTCAAGGAGGACGGAAATATTCTGGGCCACAAGCTGGAGTAC
AATTTTAACAGCCACAATGTTTACATTACTGCCGACAAGCAGAAGAACGGCATCAAGGCTAATTTCAAGA
TTCGTCACAATGTGGAGGGAGGCGACTATAAGGATGACGATGACAAACAACAAGACTATAAGGACGATGA
TGACAAAGGTCAGCAAGGCGATTACAAGGACGATGACGATAAGCAGCAAGATTACAAGGATGATGATGAT
AAGGGAGGCGACGGAAGCGTGCAGCTGGCAGATCATTACCAACAGAACACGCCCATTGGTGACGGTCCAG
TCCTGCTGCCTGATAACCACTACTTGTCCACCCAGTCGGTGCTGTCGAAGGACCCGAACGAGAAGCGTGA
CCACATGGTGCTGCTGGAGTTCGTGACCGCCGCAGGAATCACCCTCGGCATGGATGAGCTTTACAAGGGC
GGAGATTATAAAGATGACGACGACAAGGGCGACTACAAAGATGATGATGACAAGGGTGACTACAAAGACG
ACGATGATAAATAAGAATTCGATATCAAGCTTATCGATACCGAGCGCTGCTCGAGAGATCTACGGGTGGC
ATCCCTGTGACCCCTCCCCAGTGCCTCTCCTGGCCCTGGAAGTTGCCACTCCAGTGCCCACCAGCCTTGT
CCTAATAAAATTAAGTTGCATCATTTTGTCTGACTAGGTGTCCTTCTATAATATTATGGGGTGGAGGGGG
GTGGTATGGAGCAAGGGGCAAGTTGGGAAGACAACCTGTAGGGCCTGCGGGGTCTATTGGGAACCAAGCT
GGAGTGCAGTGGCACAATCTTGGCTCACTGCAATCTCCGCCTCCTGGGTTCAAGCGATTCTCCTGCCTCA
GCCTCCCGAGTTGTTGGGATTCCAGGCATGCATGACCAGGCTCAGCTAATTTTTGTTTTTTTGGTAGAGA
CGGGGTTTCACCATATTGGCCAGGCTGGTCTCCAACTCCTAATCTCAGGTGATCTACCCACCTTGGCCTC
CCAAATTGCTGGGATTACAGGCGTGAACCACTGCTCCCTTCCCTGTCCTTCTGATTTTGTAGGTAACCAC
GTGCGGACCGAGCGGCCGCAGGAACCCCTAGTGATGGAGTTGGCCACTCCCTCTCTGCGCGCTCGCTCGC
TCACTGAGGCCGGGCGACCAAAGGTCGCCCGACGCCCGGGCTTTGCCCGGGCGGCCTCAGTGAGCGAGCG
AGCGCGCAGCTGCCTGCAGGGGCGCCTGATGCGGTATTTTCTCCTTACGCATCTGTGCGGTATTTCACAC
CGCATA
[95 nt withheld, positions 3157-3251]
T
[46 nt withheld, positions 3253-3298]
C
[141 nt withheld, positions 3300-3440]
CCTTTGACGTTGGAGTCCACGTTCTTT
[37 nt withheld, positions 3468-3504]
ACTCTATCTCGGGCTATTCTTTTGATTTATAAGGGATTTTGCCGATTTCGGTCTATTGGTTAAAAAATGA
GCTGATTTAACAAAAATTTAACGCGAATTTTAACAAAATATTAACGTTTACAATTTTATGGTGCACTCTC
AGTACAATCTGCTCTGATGCCGCATAGTTAAGCCAGCCCCGACACCCGCCAACACCCGCTGACGCGCCCT
GACGGGCTTGTCTGCTCCCGGCATCCGCTTACAGACAAGCTGTGACCGTCTCCGGGAGCTGCATGTGTCA
GAGGTTTTCACCGTCATCACCGAAACGCGCGAGACGAAAGGGCCTCGTGATACGCCTATTTTTATAGGTT
AATGTCATGATAATAATGGTTTCTTAGACGTCAGGTGGCACTTTTCGGGGAAATGTGCGCGGAACCCCTA
TTTGTTTATTTTTCTAAATACATTCAAATATGTATCCGCTCATGAGACAATAACCCTGATAAATGCTTCA
ATAATATTGAAAAAGGAAGAGTATGAGTATTCAACATTTCCGTGTCGCCCTTATTCCCTTTTTTGCGGCA
TTTTGCCTTCCTGTTTTTGCTCACCCAGAAACGCTGGTGAAAGTAAAAGATGCTGAAGATCAGTTGGGTG
CACGAGTGGGTTACATCGAACTGGATCTCAACAGCGGTAAGATCCTTGAGAGTTTTCGCCCCGAAGAACG
TTTTCCAATGATGAGCACTTTTAAAGTTCTGCTATGTGGCGCGGTATTATCCCGTATTGACGCCGGGCAA
GAGCAACTCGGTCGCCGCATACACTATTCTCAGAATGACTTGGTTGAGTACTCACCAGTCACAGAAAAGC
ATCTTACGGATGGCATGACAGTAAGAGAATTATGCAGTGCTGCCATAACCATGAGTGATAACACTGCGGC
CAACTTACTTCTGACAACGATCGGAGGACCGAAGGAGCTAACCGCTTTTTTGCACAACATGGGGGATCAT
GTAACTCGCCTTGATCGTTGGGAACCGGAGCTGAATGAAGCCATACCAAACGACGAGCGTGACACCACGA
TGCCTGTAGCAATGGCAACAACGTTGCGCAAACTATTAACTGGCGAACTACTTACTCTAGCTTCCCGGCA
ACAATTAATAGACTGGATGGAGGCGGATAAAGTTGCAGGACCACTTCTGCGCTCGGCCCTTCCGGCTGGC
TGGTTTATTGCTGATAAATCTGGAGCCGGTGAGCGTGGGTCTCGCGGTATCATTGCAGCACTGGGGCCAG
ATGGTAAGCCCTCCCGTATCGTAGTTATCTACACGACGGGGAGTCAGGCAACTATGGATGAACGAAATAG
ACAGATCGCTGAGATAGGTGCCTCACTGATTAAGCATTGGTAACTGTCAGACCAAGTTTACTCATATATA
CTTTAGATTGATTTAAAACTTCATTTTTAATTTAAAAGGATCTAGGTGAAGATCCTTTTTGATAATCTCA
TGACCAAAATCCCTTAACGTGAGTTTTCGTTCCACTGAGCGTCAGACCCCGTAGAAAAGATCAAAGGATC
TTCTTGAGATCCTTTTTTTCTGCGCGTAATCTGCTGCTTGCAAACAAAAAAACCACCGCTACCAGCGGTG
GTTTGTTTGCCGGATCAAGAGCTACCAACTCTTTTTCCGAAGGTAACTGGCTTCAGCAGAGCGCAGATAC
CAAATACTGTTCTTCTAGTGTAGCCGTAGTTAGGCCACCACTTCAAGAACTCTGTAGCACCGCCTACATA
CCTCGCTCTGCTAATCCTGTTACCAGTGGCTGCTGCCAGTGGCGATAAGTCGTGTCTTACCGGGTTGGAC
TCAAGACGATAGTTACCGGATAAGGCGCAGCGGTCGGGCTGAACGGGGGGTTCGTGCACACAGCCCAGCT
TGGAGCGAACGACCTACACCGAACTGAGATACCTACAGCGTGAGCTATGAGAAAGCGCCACGCTTCCCGA
AGGGAGAAAGGCGGACAGGTATCCGGTAAGCGGCAGGGTCGGAACAGGAGAGCGCACGAGGGAGCTTCCA
GGGGGAAACGCCTGGTATCTTTATAGTCCTGTCGGGTTTCGCCACCTCTGACTTGAGCGTCGATTTTTGT
GATGCTCGTCAGGGGGGCGGAGCCTATGGAAAAACGCCAGCAACGCGGCCTTTTTACGGTTCCTGGCCTT
TTGCTGGCCTTTTGCTCACATGT
